Addgene plasmid #55501: mTFP1-MyosinIIA-C-18
Purpose: Localization: Cytoskeleton, Excitation: 462, Emission: 492
Depositing lab: Michael Davidson. Depositing organization: Florida State University, Tallahassee.
Backbone
  Vector backbone: mTFP1-C1
  Backbone size w/o insert (bp): 4750
  Vector type: Mammalian Expression
  Selectable markers: Neomycin (select with G418)
Growth in bacteria
  Bacterial resistance: Kanamycin, 50 μg/mL
  Growth temperature: 37°C
  Growth strain: DH5alpha
  Copy number: High Copy
Gene/Insert
  Gene/Insert name: MyosinIIA (alt name: AJ312390)
  Species: M. musculus (mouse)
  Promoter: CMV
  Tag / fusion protein: mTFP1 (N terminal on backbone)
  Cloning method: Unknown
  Sequencing primers: 5′ CMV-F; 3′ SV40pA-R
Terms and licenses: Academic/Nonprofit Terms; Industry Terms: Not Available to Industry
Depositor comments: . Excitation = 462; Emission = 492
How to cite: mTFP1-MyosinIIA-C-18 was a gift from Michael Davidson (Addgene plasmid # 55501 ; http://n2t.net/addgene:55501 ; RRID:Addgene_55501)
