[The description below was written by a language model from this plasmid's Addgene catalogue record.]
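Description:
mTFP1-MyosinIIA-C-18 is a mammalian expression plasmid built on the mTFP1-C1 backbone (about 4.75 kb without the insert), a C1-style fluorescent protein fusion vector in which the gene of interest is placed downstream of the fluorescent protein coding sequence. It is maintained as a high-copy plasmid in E. coli under kanamycin selection. It also carries a neomycin resistance marker, so transfected mammalian cells can be selected with G418. The record does not include a feature table, so the origin of replication and the promoter arrangement of the resistance cassette are not explicitly stated. The listed 3′ sequencing primer implies an SV40 polyadenylation signal downstream of the fusion.

The payload is mouse (M. musculus) myosin IIA, the non-muscle myosin II heavy chain isoform, expressed from the CMV promoter for strong constitutive transcription in mammalian cells. mTFP1, a monomeric teal fluorescent protein, is fused to the N terminus of the myosin. The "C-18" in the name probably denotes the C-type fusion orientation and an 18-residue linker between the two parts, although the record does not define it. The insert size and cloning method are not recorded.

The stated purpose is cytoskeletal localization. The fusion labels myosin IIA-containing structures so they can be viewed by fluorescence microscopy, with excitation at 462 nm and emission at 492 nm. The teal emission can be useful where a cyan-range label is needed alongside other fluorescent markers.
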