>Addgene plasmid #55501 | mTFP1-MyosinIIA-C-18 | depositor partial sequence | sequence record 85907 | insert sequence
GTGACCGCTCGAGCCGCTAGCGCTACCGGTCGCCACCATGGTGAGCAAGGGCGAGGAGACCACAATGGGC
GTAATCAAGCCCGACATGAAGATCAAGCTGAAGATGGAGGGCAACGTGAATGGCCACGCCTTCGTGATCG
AGGGCGAGGGCGAGGGCAAGCCCTACGACGGCACCAACACCATCAACCTGGAGGTGAAGGAGGGAGCCCC
CCTGCCCTTCTCCTACGACATTCTGACCACCGCGTTCGCCTACGGCAACAGGGCCTTCACCAAGTACCCC
GACGACATCCCCAACTACTTCAAGCAGTCCTTCCCCGAGGGCTACTCTTGGGAGCGCACCATGACCTTCG
AGGACAAGGGCATCGTGAAGGTGAAGTCCGACATCTCCATGGAGGAGGACTCCTTCATCTACGAGATACA
CCTCAAGGGCGAGAACTTCCCCCCCAACGGCCCCGTGATGCAGAAGAAGACCACCGGCTGGGACGCCTCC
ACCGAGAGGATGTACGTGCGCGACGGCGTGCTGAAGGGCGACGTCAAGCACAAGCTGCTGCTGGAGGGCG
GCGGCCACCACCGCGTTGACTTCAAGACCATCTACAGGGCCAAGAAGGCGGTGAAGCTGCCCGACTATCA
CTTTGTGGACCACCGCATCGAGATCCTGAACCACGACAAGGACTACAACAAGGTGACCGTTTACGAGAGC
GCCGTGGCCCGCAACTCCACCGACGGCATGGACGAGCTGTACAAGTCCGGACTCAGATCTGGCAGCGGTG
GAGGCAGCGCATCCGGCGGAAGCGGAAGCGCTCAGCAGGCTGCAGACAAGTACCTCTATGTGGATAAAAA
CTTCATCAATAACCCGCTGGCCCAAGCTGACTGGGCTGCCAAGAAGTTGGTATGGGTGCCTTCCAGCAAG
AATGGCTTTGAACCAGCCAGCCTCAAGGAGGAGGTGGGAGAAGAGGCCATTGTAGAGCTGGTAGAGAATG
GGAAGAAGGTGAAGGTGAACAAGGACGACATCCAGAAGATGAACCCACCCAAGTTCTCCAAGGTGGAGGA
CATGGCAGAGCTCACGTGCCTCAACGAAGCTTCGGTGCTGCACAACCTCAAGGAGCGATACTACTCAGGG
CTTATCTACACCTATTCAGGCCTGTTCTGTGTGGTCATCAACCCTTATAAGAACCTGCCCATCTACTCAG
AGGAGATCGTGGAGATGTACAAGGGCAAGAAGAGGCACGAGATGCCACCCCACATCTACGCCATCACAGA
TACTGCCTACCGGAGCATGATGCAGGACCGGGAAGATCAGTCCATCCTGTGCACGGGGGAGTCTGGAGCA
GGGAAGACAGAGAACACCAAGAAAGTCATCCAGTACCTGGCACATGTGGCCTCCTCACACAAGAGCAAGA
AGGACCAGGGGGAGTTGGAGCGGCAGCTGCTACAGGCCAACCCTATCCTAGAGGCCTTTGGAAACGCCAA
GACGGTGAAGAATGACAACTCCTCTCGATTCGGTAAATTCATTCGTATCAACTTTGATGTCAATGGCTAC
ATTGTTGGTGCCAACATTGAGACTTATCTTCTGGAGAAATCTCGTGCTATCCGCCAAGCCAAAGAGGAGC
GGACCTTCCACATCTTCTACTACCTGCTGTCTGGGGCCGGAGAACACCTGAAGACTGATCTCCTGTTGGA
GCCATACAACAAATACCGCTTCCTGTCCAACGGGCACGTCACCATCCCTGGGCAGCAGGACAAGGACATG
TTCCAGGAGACAATGGAGGCCATGAGAATTATGGGTATCCCAGAGGATGAGCAGATGGGCTTGCTGCGGG
TCATCTCTGGGGTCCTTCAGCTTGGCAACATTGCCTTCAAGAAGGAGCGGAACACTGACCAGGCGTCCAT
GCCGGACAACACAGCTGCTCAAAAGGTGTCCCACCTCCTGGGGATCAATGTGACCGACTTCACCAGAGGC
ATCCTCACCCCACGCATCAAGGTGGGCAGAGACTATGTGCAGAAGGCGCAGACTAAAGAGCAGGCTGACT
TTGCCATTGAGGCCTTGGCCAAGGCTACCTATGAGCGGATGTTCCGCTGGCTGGTGCTTCGCATCAACAA
AGCTCTGGACAAGACCAAGAGGCAGGGCGCCTCATTTATCGGGATACTGGACATCGCTGGCTTTGAAATC
TTTGATCTGAACTCCTTCGAGCAGCTGTGCATCAACTACACCAACGAGAAGCTGCAGCAGCTGTTCAACC
ACACCATGTTCATCCTGGAGCAGGAGGAGTACCAGCGAGAGGGCATCGAGTGGAACTTCATCGACTTCGG
CCTGGACCTGCAGCCCTGCATCGACCTCATTGAGAAGCCGGCGGGTCCCCCAGGCATCCTGGCCCTGCTA
GATGAGGAGTGCTGGTTTCCTAAGGCCACTGACAAGAGCTTCGTGGAGAAGGTGGTGCAGGAGCAGGGCA
CCCACCCCAAGTTCCAGAAGCCCAAGCAACTGAAGGACAAGGCTGATTTCTGCATTATCCACTATGCCGG
CAAGGTGGACTATAAAGCTGACGAGTGGCTGATGAAGAACATGGACCCCTTGAACGACAACATCGCCACG
CTGCTTCACCAGTCCTCAGACAAGTTTGTCTCTGAGCTGTGGAAGGATGTGGATCGGATCATTGGCTTGG
ACCAAGTGGCTGGAATGTCCGAGACAGCACTACCTGGTGCCTTCAAGACCCGGAAGGGCATGTTCCGTAC
TGTCGGACAGCTGTACAAGGAGCAGCTGGCCAAGCTCATGGCCACGTTGAGGAATACCAACCCCAACTTC
GTGCGCTGCATCATTCCCAACCATGAGAAGAAGGCCGGCAAACTGGACCCGCACTTGGTGCTGGACCAGC
TGCGCTGCAATGGCGTCCTTGAGGGCATCCGGATCTGCCGCCAGGGCTTTCCCAACAGGGTGGTCTTCCA
GGAGTTCCGGCAGAGGTATGAGATCCTCACCCCCAACTCCATCCCGAAGGGCTTCATGGATGGCAAGCAA
GCGTGTGTGCTCATGATCAAAGCCTTGGAGCTTGACAGCAACCTGTACCGCATCGGCCAGAGCAAAGTGT
TCTTCCGGGCAGGAGTGCTCGCCCACCTGGAGGAAGAGCGGGACCTGAAGATCACCGATGTCATCATTGG
CTTCCAGGCCTGCTGCAGGGGCTACCTGGCCAGGAAGGCCTTTGCCAAGAGGCAGCAACAGCTGACCGCC
ATGAAGGTCCTACAGAGGAACTGTGCTGCGTACCTCAGGCTGCGCAACTGGCAGTGGTGGAGGCTCTTCA
CCAAGGTCAAGCCCCTGTTGAACTCAATAAGACATGAGGATGAGCTGTTAGCCAAGGAGGCGGAACTGAC
AAAGGTTCGAGAGAAACATCTGGCTGCAGAGAACAGGCTGACAGAGATGGAGACGATGCAGTCTCAGCTC
ATGGCAGAGAAGCTGCAGCTTCAGGAGCAGCTGCAGGCGGAGACAGAGCTGTGTGCCGAGGCTGAGGAGC
TCCGGGCCCGTCTGACAGCGAAGAAGCAGGAGCTGGAGGAGATATGCCATGACCTGGAGGCCAGGGTGGA
GGAGGAGGAGGAGCGCTGCCAGTACCTGCAGGCCGAGAAGAAGAAGATGCAGCAGAACATCCAGGAACTT
GAGGAGCAGTTGGAGGAGGAGGAGAGCGCCCGGCAGAAGCTGCAGCTTGAGAAGGTGACCACCGAGGCCA
AGCTGAAGAAACTGGAGGAGGACCAGATCATCATGGAGGACCAGAACTGCAAACTGGCCAAGGAGAAGAA
ACTGCTGGAAGACAGAGTAGCTGAGTTCACTACCAACCTCATGGAAGAGGAGGAGAAGTCCAAGAGCCTG
GCCAAGCTCAAGAACAAGCACGAGGCAATGATCACCGACCTGGAAGAGCGCCTCCGTAGGGAGGAGAAGC
AGAGGCAGGAGTTGGAGAAGACCCGTCGCAAGCTGGAGGGAGACTCCACAGACCTCAGTGACCAGATTGC
TGAGCTCCAGGCGCAGATAGCAGAGCTCAAGATGCAGCTGGCCAAGAAGGAGGAGGAGTTGCAGGCTGCC
TTGGCCAGAGTGGAAGAAGAAGCTGCTCAGAAGAATATGGCCCTGAAGAAGATCCGAGAACTGGAAACTC
AGATATCTGAGCTCCAGGAGGACCTGGAGTCGGAGCGAGCCTCCAGGAATAAAGCCGAGAAGCAGAAACG
GGATCTGGGAGAGGAGCTGGAGGCGCTGAAGACAGAGCTGGAGGACACGCTGGACTCCACGGCTGCCCAG
CAGGAGCTGAGGTCGAAGCGTGAGCAGGAGGTGAGCATCCTGAAGAAGACTCTGGAGGACGAGGCCAAGA
CCCATGAGGCCCAGATCCAGGAGATGAGGCAGAAGCACTCACAGGCTGTGGAGGAGCTGGCAGATCAGTT
GGAGCAGACGAAGCGGGTAAAAGCTACCCTTGAGAAGGCGAAGCAGACCCTGGAGAATGAGCGGGGAGAG
CTGGCCAATGAGGTGAAGGCCCTGCTGCAAGGCAAGGGCGACTCAGAGCACAAGCGCAAGAAGGTGGAGG
CGCAGCTGCAAGAACTGCAGGTCAAGTTCAGCGAGGGAGAGCGCGTGCGAACCGAACTGGCCGACAAGGT
CACCAAGCTGCAGGTTGAACTGGACAGTGTGACCGGTCTCCTTAGCCAGTCTGACAGCAAGTCCAGCAAG
CTTACGAAGGACTTCTCTGCGCTGGAGTCCCAGCTTCAGGACACACAGGAGTTGCTCCAGGAGGAGAACC
GGCAGAAGCTGAGCCTGAGCACCAAGCTCAAGCAGATGGAGGATGAGAAAAACTCCTTCAGGGAGCAGCT
GGAGGAGGAGGAGGAGGCCAAGCGCAACTTGGAGAAGCAGATCGCCACGCTCCATGCCCAGGTGACCGAC
ATGAAGAAGAAGATGGAGGACGGTGTAGGGTGCCTGGAGACTGCAGAGGAGGCGAAGCGGAGGCTTCAGA
AGGACTTGGAAGGCCTGAGCCAGCGGCTTGAGGAGAAGGTGGCTGCCTACGATAAGCTGGAGAAGACCAA
GACACGGCTGCAGCAGGAGCTGGACGACCTGCTGGTTGACCTGGACCACCAGCGGCAGAGCGTCTCCAAC
CTGGAAAAGAAGCAGAAGAAGTTCGACCAGCTCCTAGCCGAGGAGAAGACCATCTCGGCCAAGTATGCAG
AGGAGCGTGACCGAGCTGAGGCTGAGGCCCGTGAGAAGGAGACAAAGGCGCTATCACTGGCCCGGGCGCT
TGAGGAGGCCATGGAGCAGAAGGCAGAGCTGGAGCGGCTCAACAAGCAGTTCCGCACGGAGATGGAGGAC
CTCATGAGCTCCAAGGATGACGTGGGCAAGAGTGTCCACGAGCTGGAGAAGTCCAAGCGGGCCTTGGAGC
AGCAGGTGGAGGAGATGAAGACCCAGCTGGAGGAGCTGGAGGATGAGCTGCAGGCCACGGAGGATGCCAA
GCTCCGCCTGGAGGTGAACCTGCAGGCCATGAAGGCCCAGTTTGAGCGGGATCTGCAGGGCCGGGATGAA
CAGAGCGAGGAGAAGAAGAAGCAGCTGGTCAGACAGGTGCGGGAGATGGAGGCGGAGCTGGAGGATGAGA
GGAAGCAGCGCTCCATGGCCATGGCCGCACGCAAGAAACTGGAGATGGATCTGAAGGACCTGGAGGCACA
CATTGACACAGCCAATAAGAACCGGGAAGAGGCCATCAAACAGCTGCGGAAGCTTCAGGCCCAGATGAAG
GACTGCATGCGGGAGCTGGACGACACGCGCGCCTCCCGGGAGGAGATCCTGGCGCAGGCCAAGGAGAATG
AGAAGAAGCTGAAGAGCATGGAGGCCGAGATGATTCAGCTGCAGGAGGAACTGGCAGCTGCTGAGCGTGC
TAAGCGTCAGGCCCAACAGGAACGGGACGAGCTGGCTGATGAGATCGCCAACAGCAGTGGCAAAGGGGCC
CTAGCATTAGAGGAGAAGCGGCGACTGGAGGCCCGCATTGCCCTGCTGGAGGAGGAGCTGGAGGAGGAAC
AGGGCAACACGGAGCTGATCAACGATCGGCTGAAGAAGGCCAACCTGCAGATCGACCAAATAAACACCGA
CCTGAACCTGGAACGCAGCCACGCACAGAAGAATGAGAATGCGCGACAGCAGCTGGAACGCCAGAACAAG
GAGCTCAAGGCCAAGCTGCAGGAAATGGAGAGTGCTGTCAAGTCCAAATACAAGGCCTCCATCGCGGCCT
TGGAGGCCAAAATTGCACAGCTGGAGGAACAGCTGGACAACGAGACCAAGGAGCGCCAGGCAGCCTCCAA
GCAGGTGCGCCGGACGGAGAAGAAGCTGAAGGACGTGCTGCTGCAGGTGGAGGACGAGCGGAGGAACGCG
GAACAGTTCAAGGACCAGGCTGACAAGGCGTCCACCCGCCTGAAGCAGCTTAAACGGCAGCTAGAGGAGG
CTGAAGAGGAGGCCCAGCGGGCCAATGCCTCACGCCGGAAGCTGCAGCGTGAGCTGGAAGATGCCACAGA
GACCGCTGATGCTATGAACCGCGAGGTCAGCTCCCTGAAGAACAAACTGAGGCGTGGGGACCTGCCATTT
GTCGTGACTCGCCGAATTGTTCGGAAAGGCACTGGCGACTGCTCAGACGAGGAGGTCGACGGTAAAGCAG
ATGGGGCCGATGCCAAGGCAGCTGAATAGGAATTCTGCGGTCGACGGTACCGCGGGCCCGGGATCCACCG
GATCTAGATAACTGATCATAATCAGCCATACCAC
