>Addgene plasmid #55501 | mTFP1-MyosinIIA-C-18 | addgene partial sequence | sequence record 121664 | mCherry-F2 5'-tggcatggacgagctgtac-3'
CGGTGGAGGCAGCGCATCCGGCGGAAGCGGAAGCGCTCAGCAGGCTGCAGACAAGTACCTCTATGTGGAT
AAAAACTTCATCAATAACCCGCTGGCCCAAGCTGACTGGGCTGCCAAGAAGTTGGTATGGGTGCCTTCCA
GCAAGAATGGCTTTGAACCAGCCAGCCTCAAGGAGGAGGTGGGAGAAGAGGCCATTGTAGAGCTGGTAGA
GAATGGGAAGAAGGTGAAGGTGAACAAGGACGACATCCAGAAGATGAACCCACCCAAGTTCTCCAAGGTG
GAGGACATGGCAGAGCTCACGTGCCTCAACGAAGCTTCGGTGCTGCACAACCTCAAGGAGCGATACTACT
CAGGGCTTATCTACACCTATTCAGGCCTGTTCTGTGTGGTCATCAACCCTTATAAGAACCTGCCCATCTA
CTCAGAGGAGATCGTGGAGATGTACAAGGGCAAGAAGAGGCACGAGATGCCACCCCACATCTACGCCATC
ACAGATACTGCCTACCGGAGCATGATGCAGGACCGGGAAGATCAGTCCATCCTGTGCACGGGGGAGTCTG
GAGCAGGGAAGACAGAGAACACCAAGAAAGTCATCCAGTACCTGGCACATGTGGCCTCCTCACACAAGAG
CAAGAAGGACCAGGGGGAGTTGGAGCGGCAGCTGCTACAGGCCAACCCTATCCTAGAGGCCTTTGGAAAC
GCCAAGACGGTGAAGAATGACAACTCCTCTCGATTCGGTAAATTCATTCGTATCAACTTTGATGTCAATG
GCTACATTGTTGGTGCCAA
